Features (pLannotate 1.2.2; 15 found; start..end, strand, type, name):
     12..83      +  CDS            AMY1.2 (fragment): AMY3A_ORYSJ - Also known as AMY3A. Experimental evidence at transcript level: Swiss-Prot protein existence level 2. Important for breakdown of endosperm starch during germination. From Oryza sativa subsp. japonica (Rice).
     95..115     -  misc_feature   MCS (fragment): pUC18/19 multiple cloning site
    112..269     +  CDS            lacZα (fragment): LacZα fragment of β-galactosidase; lacZ fragment
    275..374     -  misc_feature   bom (fragment): basis of mobility region from pBR322
    476..511     -  CDS            rop (fragment): Rop protein, which maintains plasmids at low copy number; rop
    606..710     +  promoter       AmpR promoter: bla
    701..781     -  CDS            int (fragment): INT2_ECOLX - Protein inferred from homology: Swiss-Prot protein existence level 3. Putative integrase believed to be involved in the insertion of antibiotic resistance genes into plasmids and transposons. From Escherichia coli.
    867..923     +  CDS            GmR (fragment): gentamycin acetyltransferase; aacC1; confers resistance to gentamycin
    930..1721    +  CDS            SmR: aminoglycoside adenylyltransferase (Murphy, 1985); aadA; confers resistance to spectinomycin and streptomycin
   1892..2480    +  rep_origin     ori: high-copy-number ColE1/pMB1/pBR322/pUC origin of replication
   2663..2755    +  CDS            lacI (fragment): lac repressor; lacI; The lac repressor binds to the lac operator to inhibit transcription in E. coli. This inhibition can be relieved by adding lactose or isopropyl-β-D-thiogalactopyranoside (IPTG).
   2768..2789    +  protein_bind   CAP binding site: CAP binding activates transcription in the presence of cAMP. E. coli catabolite activator protein
   2804..2834    +  promoter       lac promoter: promoter for the E. coli lac operon
   2842..2858    +  protein_bind   lac operator: The lac repressor binds to the lac operator to inhibit transcription in E. coli. This inhibition can be relieved by adding lactose or isopropyl-β-D-thiogalactopyranoside (IPTG). lac repressor encoded by lacI
   2895..2932    -  misc_feature   MCS (fragment): pUC18/19 multiple cloning site
>Addgene plasmid | pICH37431 | analyzer sequence | sequence record 75063
TTTGGTCTCAAATGGGGAAGCAAATGGCCGCCCTGTGTGGCTTTCTCCTCGTGGCGTTGCTCTGGCTCAC
GCCCGACGTCGCGTCAGGTTGAGACCGGGTACCGAGCTCGAATTCACTGGCCGTCGTTTTACAACGTCGT
GACTGGGAAAACCCTGGCGTTACCCAACTTAATCGCCTTGCAGCACATCCCCCTTTCGCCAGCTGGCGTA
ATAGCGAAGAGGCCCGCACCGATCGCCCTTCCCAACAGTTGCGCAGCCTGAATGGCGAATGGCGCCTGAT
GCGGTATTTTCTCCTTACGCATCTGTGCGGTATTTCACACCGCATATGGTGCACTCTCAGTACAATCTGC
TCTGATGCCGCATAGTTAAGCCAGCCCCGACACCCGCCAACACCCGCTGACGCGCCCTGACGGGCTTGTC
TGCTCCCGGCATCCGCTTACAGACAAGCTGTGACCGTCTCCGGGAGCTGCATGTGTCAGAGGTTTTCACC
GTCATCACCGAAACGCGCGAGACGAAAGGGCCTCGTGATACGCCTATTTTTATAGGTTAATGTCATGATA
ATAATGGTTTCTTAGACGTCAGGTGGCACTTTTCGGGGAAATGTGCGCGGAACCCCTATTTGTTTATTTT
TCTAAATACATTCAAATATGTATCCGCTCATGAGACAATAACCCTGATAAATGCTTCAATAATATTGAAA
AAGGAAGAGTATGCGCTCACGCAACTGGTCCAGAACCTTGACCGAACGCAGCGGTGGTAACGGCGCAGTG
GCGGTTTTCATGGCTTGTTATGACTGTTTTTTTGGGGTACAGTCTATGCCTCGGGCATCCAAGCAGCAAG
CGCGTTACGCCGTGGGTCGATGTTTGATGTTATGGAGCAGCAACGATGTTACGCAGCAGGGCAGTCGCCC
TAAAACAAAGTTAAACATCATGAGGGAAGCGGTGATCGCCGAAGTATCGACTCAACTATCAGAGGTAGTT
GGCGTCATCGAGCGCCATCTCGAACCGACGTTGCTGGCCGTACATTTGTACGGCTCCGCAGTGGATGGCG
GCCTGAAGCCACACAGTGATATTGATTTGCTGGTTACGGTGACCGTAAGGCTTGATGAAACAACGCGGCG
AGCTTTGATCAACGACCTTTTGGAAACTTCGGCTTCCCCTGGAGAGAGCGAGATTCTCCGCGCTGTAGAA
GTCACCATTGTTGTGCACGACGACATCATTCCGTGGCGTTATCCAGCTAAGCGCGAACTGCAATTTGGAG
AATGGCAGCGCAATGACATTCTTGCAGGTATCTTCGAGCCAGCCACGATCGACATTGATCTGGCTATCTT
GCTGACAAAAGCAAGAGAACATAGCGTTGCCTTGGTAGGTCCAGCGGCGGAGGAACTCTTTGATCCGGTT
CCTGAACAGGATCTATTTGAGGCGCTAAATGAAACCTTAACGCTATGGAACTCGCCGCCCGACTGGGCTG
GCGATGAGCGAAATGTAGTGCTTACGTTGTCCCGCATTTGGTACAGCGCAGTAACCGGCAAAATCGCGCC
GAAGGATGTCGCTGCCGACTGGGCAATGGAGCGCCTGCCGGCCCAGTATCAGCCCGTCATACTTGAAGCT
AGACAGGCTTATCTTGGACAAGAAGAAGATCGCTTGGCCTCGCGCGCAGATCAGTTGGAAGAATTTGTCC
ACTACGTGAAAGGCGAGATCACCAAGGTAGTCGGCAAATAACTGTCAGACCAAGTTTACTCATATATACT
TTAGATTGATTTAAAACTTCATTTTTAATTTAAAAGGATCTAGGTGAAGATCCTTTTTGATAATCTCATG
ACCAAAATCCCTTAACGTGAGTTTTCGTTCCACTGAGCGTCAGACCCCGTAGAAAAGATCAAAGGATCTT
CTTGAGATCCTTTTTTTCTGCGCGTAATCTGCTGCTTGCAAACAAAAAAACCACCGCTACCAGCGGTGGT
TTGTTTGCCGGATCAAGAGCTACCAACTCTTTTTCCGAAGGTAACTGGCTTCAGCAGAGCGCAGATACCA
AATACTGTCCTTCTAGTGTAGCCGTAGTTAGGCCACCACTTCAAGAACTCTGTAGCACCGCCTACATACC
TCGCTCTGCTAATCCTGTTACCAGTGGCTGCTGCCAGTGGCGATAAGTCGTGTCTTACCGGGTTGGACTC
AAGACGATAGTTACCGGATAAGGCGCAGCGGTCGGGCTGAACGGGGGGTTCGTGCACACAGCCCAGCTTG
GAGCGAACGACCTACACCGAACTGAGATACCTACAGCGTGAGCTATGAGAAAGCGCCACGCTTCCCGAAG
GGAGAAAGGCGGACAGGTATCCGGTAAGCGGCAGGGTCGGAACAGGAGAGCGCACGAGGGAGCTTCCAGG
GGGAAACGCCTGGTATCTTTATAGTCCTGTCGGGTTTCGCCACCTCTGACTTGAGCGTCGATTTTTGTGA
TGCTCGTCAGGGGGGCGGAGCCTATGGAAAAACGCCAGCAACGCGGCCTTTTTACGGTTCCTGGCCTTTT
GCTGGCCTTTTGCTCACATGTTCTTTCCTGCGTTATCCCCTGATTCTGTGGATAACCGTATTACCGCCTT
TGAGTGAGCTGATACCGCTCGCCGCAGCCGAACGACCGAGCGCAGCGAGTCAGTGAGCGAGGAAGCGGAA
GAGCGCCCAATACGCAAACCGCCTCTCCCCGCGCGTTGGCCGATTCATTAATGCAGCTGGCACGACAGGT
TTCCCGACTGGAAAGCGGGCAGTGAGCGCAACGCAATTAATGTGAGTTAGCTCACTCATTAGGCACCCCA
GGCTTTACACTTTATGCTTCCGGCTCGTATGTTGTGTGGAATTGTGAGCGGATAACAATTTCACACAGGA
AACAGCTATGACCATGATTACGCCAAGCTTGCATGCCTGCAGGTCGACTCTAGAGGATCCCC
